>Addgene plasmid #108814 | pSD36_pCAG-PV1-FKBP-L1-TP901-327C-BGHpA | depositor full sequence | sequence record 235406 | pSD36_pCAG-PV1-FKBP-L1-TP901-327C-BGHpA sequence 6091 bps
CCCAAGCTTGGCGTAATCATGGTCATAGCTGTTTCCTGTGTGAAATTGTTATCCGCTCACAATTCCACAC
AACATACGAGCCGGAAGCATAAAGTGTAAAGCCTGGGGTGCCTAATGAGTGAGCTAACTCACATTAATTG
CGTTGCGCTCACTGCCCGCTTTCCAGTCGGGAAACCTGTCGTGCCAGCGGATCCGCATCTCAATTAGTCA
GCAACCATAGTCCCGCCCCTAACTCCGCCCAGTTCCGCCCATTCTCCGCCCCATGGCTGACTAATTTTTT
TTATTTATGCAGAGGCCGAGGCCGCCTCGGCCTCTGAGCTATTCCAGAAGTAGTGAGGAGGCTTTTTTGG
AGGCCTAGGCTTTTGCAAAAAGCTAACTTGTTTATTGCAGCTTATAATGGTTACAAATAAAGCAATAGCA
TCACAAATTTCACAAATAAAGCATTTTTTTCACTGCATTCTAGTTGTGGTTTGTCCAAACTCATCAATGT
ATCTTATCATGTCTGGATCCGCTGCATTAATGAATCGGCCAACGCGCGGGGAGAGGCGGTTTGCGTATTG
GGCGCTCTTCCGCTTCCTCGCTCACTGACTCGCTGCGCTCGGTCGTTCGGCTGCGGCGAGCGGTATCAGC
TCACTCAAAGGCGGTAATACGGTTATCCACAGAATCAGGGGATAACGCAGGAAAGAACATGTGAGCAAAA
GGCCAGCAAAAGGCCAGGAACCGTAAAAAGGCCGCGTTGCTGGCGTTTTTCCATAGGCTCCGCCCCCCTG
ACGAGCATCACAAAAATCGACGCTCAAGTCAGAGGTGGCGAAACCCGACAGGACTATAAAGATACCAGGC
GTTTCCCCCTGGAAGCTCCCTCGTGCGCTCTCCTGTTCCGACCCTGCCGCTTACCGGATACCTGTCCGCC
TTTCTCCCTTCGGGAAGCGTGGCGCTTTCTCATAGCTCACGCTGTAGGTATCTCAGTTCGGTGTAGGTCG
TTCGCTCCAAGCTGGGCTGTGTGCACGAACCCCCCGTTCAGCCCGACCGCTGCGCCTTATCCGGTAACTA
TCGTCTTGAGTCCAACCCGGTAAGACACGACTTATCGCCACTGGCAGCAGCCACTGGTAACAGGATTAGC
AGAGCGAGGTATGTAGGCGGTGCTACAGAGTTCTTGAAGTGGTGGCCTAACTACGGCTACACTAGAAGAA
CAGTATTTGGTATCTGCGCTCTGCTGAAGCCAGTTACCTTCGGAAAAAGAGTTGGTAGCTCTTGATCCGG
CAAACAAACCACCGCTGGTAGCGGTGGTTTTTTTGTTTGCAAGCAGCAGATTACGCGCAGAAAAAAAGGA
TCTCAAGAAGATCCTTTGATCTTTTCTACGGGGTCTGACGCTCAGTGGAACGAAAACTCACGTTAAGGGA
TTTTGGTCATGAGATTATCAAAAAGGATCTTCACCTAGATCCTTTTAAATTAAAAATGAAGTTTTAAATC
AATCTAAAGTATATATGAGTAAACTTGGTCTGACAGTTACCAATGCTTAATCAGTGAGGCACCTATCTCA
GCGATCTGTCTATTTCGTTCATCCATAGTTGCCTGACTCCCCGTCGTGTAGATAACTACGATACGGGAGG
GCTTACCATCTGGCCCCAGTGCTGCAATGATACCGCGAGACCCACGCTCACCGGCTCCAGATTTATCAGC
AATAAACCAGCCAGCCGGAAGGGCCGAGCGCAGAAGTGGTCCTGCAACTTTATCCGCCTCCATCCAGTCT
ATTAATTGTTGCCGGGAAGCTAGAGTAAGTAGTTCGCCAGTTAATAGTTTGCGCAACGTTGTTGCCATTG
CTACAGGCATCGTGGTGTCACGCTCGTCGTTTGGTATGGCTTCATTCAGCTCCGGTTCCCAACGATCAAG
GCGAGTTACATGATCCCCCATGTTGTGCAAAAAAGCGGTTAGCTCCTTCGGTCCTCCGATCGTTGTCAGA
AGTAAGTTGGCCGCAGTGTTATCACTCATGGTTATGGCAGCACTGCATAATTCTCTTACTGTCATGCCAT
CCGTAAGATGCTTTTCTGTGACTGGTGAGTACTCAACCAAGTCATTCTGAGAATAGTGTATGCGGCGACC
GAGTTGCTCTTGCCCGGCGTCAATACGGGATAATACCGCGCCACATAGCAGAACTTTAAAAGTGCTCATC
ATTGGAAAACGTTCTTCGGGGCGAAAACTCTCAAGGATCTTACCGCTGTTGAGATCCAGTTCGATGTAAC
CCACTCGTGCACCCAACTGATCTTCAGCATCTTTTACTTTCACCAGCGTTTCTGGGTGAGCAAAAACAGG
AAGGCAAAATGCCGCAAAAAAGGGAATAAGGGCGACACGGAAATGTTGAATACTCATACTCTTCCTTTTT
CAATATTATTGAAGCATTTATCAGGGTTATTGTCTCATGAGCGGATACATATTTGAATGTATTTAGAAAA
ATAAACAAATAGGGGTTCCGCGCACATTTCCCCGAAAAGTGCCACCTGGGTCGACATTGATTATTGACTA
GTTATTAATAGTAATCAATTACGGGGTCATTAGTTCATAGCCCATATATGGAGTTCCGCGTTACATAACT
TACGGTAAATGGCCCGCCTGGCTGACCGCCCAACGACCCCCGCCCATTGACGTCAATAATGACGTATGTT
CCCATAGTAACGCCAATAGGGACTTTCCATTGACGTCAATGGGTGGAGTATTTACGGTAAACTGCCCACT
TGGCAGTACATCAAGTGTATCATATGCCAAGTACGCCCCCTATTGACGTCAATGACGGTAAATGGCCCGC
CTGGCATTATGCCCAGTACATGACCTTATGGGACTTTCCTACTTGGCAGTACATCTACGTATTAGTCATC
GCTATTACCATGGTCGAGGTGAGCCCCACGTTCTGCTTCACTCTCCCCATCTCCCCCCCCTCCCCACCCC
CAATTTTGTATTTATTTATTTTTTAATTATTTTGTGCAGCGATGGGGGCGGGGGGGGGGGGGGCGCGCGC
CAGGCGGGGCGGGGCGGGGCGAGGGGCGGGGCGGGGCGAGGCGGAAAGGTGCGGCGGCAGCCAATCAGAG
CGGCGCGCTCCGAAAGTTTCCTTTTATGGCGAGGCGGCGGCGGCGGCGGCCCTATAAAAAGCGAAGCGCG
CGGCGGGCGGGAGTCGCTGCGTTGCCTTCGCCCCGTGCCCCGCTCCGCGCCGCCTCGCGCCGCCCGCCCC
GGCTCTGACTGACCGCGTTACTCCCACAGGTGAGCGGGCGGGACGGCCCTTCTCCTCCGGGCTGTAATTA
GCGCTTGGTTTAATGACGGCTCGTTTCTTTTCTGTGGCTGCGTGAAAGCCTTAAAGGGCTCCGGGAGGGC
CCTTTGTGCGGGGGGGAGCGGCTCGGGGGGTGCGTGCGTGTGTGTGTGCGTGGGGAGCGCCGCGTGCGGC
TCCGCGCTGCCCGGCGGCTGTGAGCGCTGCGGGCGCGGCGCGGGGCTTTGTGCGCTCCGCAGTGTGCGCG
AGGGGAGCGCGGCCGGGGGCGGTGCCCCGCGGTGCGGGGGGGGCTGCGAGGGGAACAAAGGCTGCGTGCG
GGGTGTGTGCGTGGGGGGGTGAGCAGGGGGTGTGGGCGCGGCGGTCGGGCTGTAACCCCCCCCTGCACCC
CCCTCCCCGAGTTGCTGAGCACGGCCCGGCTTCGGGTGCGGGGCTCCGTACGGGGCGTGGCGCGGGGCTC
GCCGTGCCGGGCGGGGGGTGGCGGCAGGTGGGGGTGCCGGGCGGGGCGGGGCCGCCTCGGGCCGGGGAGG
GCTCGGGGGAGGGGCGCGGCGGCCCCCGGAGCGCCGGCGGCTGTCGAGGCGCGGCGAGCCGCAGCCATTG
CCTTTTATGGTAATCGTGCGAGAGGGCGCAGGGACTTCCTTTGTCCCAAATCTGTGCGGAGCCGAAATCT
GGGAGGCGCCGCCGCACCCCCTCTAGCGGGCGCGGGGCGAAGCGGTGCGGCGCCGGCAGGAAGGAAATGG
GCGGGGAGGGCCTTCGTGCGTCGCCGCGCCGCCGTCCCCTTCTCCCTCTCCAGCCTCGGGGCTGTCCGCG
GGGGGACGGCTGCCTTCGGGGGGGACGGGGCAGGGCGGGGTTCGGCTTCTGGCGTGTGACCGGCGGCTCT
AGAGCCTCTGCTAACCATGTTCATGCCTTCTTCTTTTTCCTACAGCTCCTGGGCAACGTGCTGGTTATTG
TGCTGTCTCATCATTTTGGCAAAGAATTGATTAATTCGAGCGAAGGCGCGCCCATTACTCGCATCCATTC
TCAGGCTGTCTCGTCTCGTCTCGCACGCGTGCCGCCACCATGTCTAGAGGAGTGCAGGTGGAAACCATCT
CCCCAGGAGACGGGCGCACCTTCCCCAAGCGCGGCCAGACCTGCGTGGTGCACTACACCGGGATGCTTGA
AGATGGAAAGAAATTTGATTCCTCCCGGGACAGAAACAAGCCCTTTAAGTTTATGCTAGGCAAGCAGGAG
GTGATCCGAGGCTGGGAAGAAGGGGTTGCCCAGATGAGTGTGGGTCAGAGAGCCAAACTGACTATATCTC
CAGATTATGCCTATGGTGCCACTGGGCACCCAGGCATCATCCCACCACATGCCACTCTCGTCTTCGATGT
GGAGCTTCTAAAACTGGAATCCGGAGGGTCTGGCTCCGGATCAAGTGGTGGCAGCGGTACCACCGTGTAC
AACGACAACAAGAAGTGCGACAGCGGCACCTACGACCTGAGCAACCTGGAAAACACCGTGATCGACAACC
TGATCGGCTTCCAGGAAAACAACGACAGCCTGCTGAAGATCATCAACGGCAACAACCAGCCCATCCTGGA
CACCTCCAGCTTCAAGAAGCAGATCAGCCAGATCGACAAGAAGATCCAGAAGAACAGCGACCTGTACCTG
AACGATTTCATCACCATGGACGAGCTGAAGGACCGGACCGACTCTCTGCAGGCCGAGAAGAAGCTGCTGA
AGGCCAAGATCTCTGAGAACAAGTTCAACGATAGCACCGACGTGTTCGAGCTCGTGAAAACACAGCTGGG
CTCCATCCCCATCAATGAGCTGAGCTACGATAACAAGAAAAAGATTGTGAACAACCTGGTGTCTAAGGTG
GACGTGACCGCCGACAACGTGGACATCATCTTCAAGTTCCAGCTGGCCTGAGAATTCCTGTGCCTTCTAG
TTGCCAGCCATCTGTTGTTTGCCCCTCCCCCGTGCCTTCCTTGACCCTGGAAGGTGCCACTCCCACTGTC
CTTTCCTAATAAAATGAGGAAATTGCATCGCATTGTCTGAGTAGGTGTCATTCTATTCTGGGGGGTGGGG
TGGGGCAGGACAGCAAGGGGGAGGATTGGGAAGACAATAGCAGGCATGCTGGGGATGCGGTGGGCTCTAT
GGCTTCTGAGGCGGAAAGAACCAGCTGGGGCTCTAGGGGGTATCCCCACGCGCCCTGTAGCGTGTACCGC
TGGGAGTTCGTAGACGGAAACAAACGCAGAATCCAAGCGCGGCCGCCCAGGATACATAGATTACCACAAC
TCCGAGCCCTTCCACCGCTAGCGCACTCCTCAGGTGCAGGCTGCCTATCAGAAGGTGGTGGCTGGTGTGG
CCAATGCCCTGGCTCACAAATACCACTGAGATCTTTTTCCCTCTGCCAAAAATTATGGGGACATCATGAA
GCCCCTTGAGCATCTGACTTCTGGCTAATAAAGGAAATTTATTTTCATTGCAATAGTGTGTTGGAATTTT
TTGTGTCTCTCACTCGGAAGGACATATGGGAGGGCAAATCATTTAAAACATCAGAATGAGTATTTGGTTT
AGAGTTTGGCAACATATGCCCATATGCTGGCTGCCATGAACAAAGGTTGGCTATAAAGAGGTCATCAGTA
TATGAAACAGCCCCCTGCTGTCCATTCCTTATTCCATAGAAAAGCCTTGACTTGAGGTTAGATTTTTTTT
ATATTTTGTTTTGTGTTATTTTTTTCTTTAACATCCCTAAAATTTTCCTTACATGTTTTACTAGCCAGAT
TTTTCCTCCTCTCCTGACTACTCCCAGTCATAGCTGTCCCTCTTCTCTTATGGAGATCCCTCGACCTGCA
G
Features (pLannotate 1.2.2; 19 found; start..end, strand, type, name):
     46..62      -  protein_bind   lac operator: The lac repressor binds to the lac operator to inhibit transcription in E. coli. This inhibition can be relieved by adding lactose or isopropyl-β-D-thiogalactopyranoside (IPTG). lac repressor encoded by lacI
     70..100     -  promoter       lac promoter: promoter for the E. coli lac operon
    115..136     -  protein_bind   CAP binding site: CAP binding activates transcription in the presence of cAMP. E. coli catabolite activator protein
    149..188     -  CDS            lacI (fragment): lac repressor; lacI; The lac repressor binds to the lac operator to inhibit transcription in E. coli. This inhibition can be relieved by adding lactose or isopropyl-β-D-thiogalactopyranoside (IPTG).
    195..217     +  promoter       SV40 promoter (fragment): SV40 enhancer and early promoter
    221..355     +  rep_origin     SV40 ori: SV40 origin of replication
    375..509     +  polyA_signal   SV40 poly(A) signal: SV40 polyadenylation signal
    511..565     -  CDS            lacI (fragment): lac repressor; lacI; The lac repressor binds to the lac operator to inhibit transcription in E. coli. This inhibition can be relieved by adding lactose or isopropyl-β-D-thiogalactopyranoside (IPTG).
    748..1336    -  rep_origin     ori: high-copy-number ColE1/pMB1/pBR322/pUC origin of replication
   1507..2367    -  CDS            AmpR: β-lactamase; bla; confers resistance to ampicillin, carbenicillin, and related antibiotics
   2368..2472    -  promoter       AmpR promoter: bla
   2503..2882    +  enhancer       CMV enhancer: human cytomegalovirus immediate early enhancer
   2884..3159    +  promoter       chicken β-actin promoter: No description available
   3160..4175    +  intron         chimeric intron: chimera between introns from chicken β-actin and rabbit β-globin
   4319..4639    +  CDS            DmrB: F36V mutant of FK506-binding protein FKBP12 binds synthetic ligands that do not bind wild-type FKBP
   5168..5392    +  polyA_signal   bGH poly(A) signal: bovine growth hormone polyadenylation signal
   5396..5417    +  promoter       SV40 promoter (fragment): SV40 enhancer and early promoter
   5555..5626    +  CDS            HBB (fragment): HBB_PONPY - Experimental evidence at transcript level: Swiss-Prot protein existence level 2. Involved in oxygen transport from the lung to the various peripheral tissues. From Pongo pygmaeus (Bornean orangutan).
   5697..5752    +  polyA_signal   β-globin poly(A) signal: rabbit β-globin polyadenylation signal (Gil and Proudfoot, 1987)
