[The description below was written by a language model from this plasmid's Addgene catalogue record and pLannotate feature annotations shown in this document.]
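Description:
pSD36_pCAG-PV1-FKBP-L1-TP901-327C-BGHpA is a 6,091 bp mammalian expression plasmid built on the pCAGGS backbone. It encodes one half of a split TP901 serine integrase for inducible recombination. It is propagated in E. coli as a high-copy plasmid through a ColE1/pUC-type origin and is selected with ampicillin via the β-lactamase gene. The backbone also carries residual lac promoter/operator and lacI fragments, an SV40 origin with an adjacent SV40 poly(A) signal, and the rabbit β-globin poly(A) region native to pCAGGS. That region lies downstream of the inserted cassette.

Expression is driven by the CAG promoter, made up of the CMV immediate-early enhancer, the chicken β-actin promoter and a chimeric β-actin/β-globin intron, which gives strong constitutive transcription in many mammalian cell types. The open reading frame, cloned between KpnI and EcoRI, fuses an FKBP domain through a linker (L1 in the name) to the TP901 integrase fragment running from amino acid 327 to the C-terminus. It is terminated by a bovine growth hormone poly(A) signal. The automated annotation matches the FKBP portion to the F36V variant (DmrB), whereas the catalogue simply calls it FKBP, so the exact variant should be checked against the sequence. The integrase fragment itself is not annotated but would occupy the gap between the FKBP coding region and the bGH signal. The record does not define "PV1."

The fragment is not expected to be active on its own. It is presumably co-expressed with a complementary N-terminal TP901 fragment fused to a partner dimerization domain, so that a small-molecule dimerizer reconstitutes integrase activity. This fits the associated work on chemical- and light-inducible recombinases in mammalian cells and mice.
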