Addgene plasmid #108814: pSD36_pCAG-PV1-FKBP-L1-TP901-327C-BGHpA
Purpose: Expresses aa327 to C-terminus of TP901 integrase fused to FKBP
Depositing lab: Wilson Wong. Depositing organization: Boston University Main Campus. Publication: High-performance chemical- and light-inducible recombinases in mammalian cells and mice. Weinberg BH, Cho JH, Agarwal Y, Pham NTH, Caraballo LD, Walkosz M, Ortega C, Trexler M, Tague N, Law B, Benman WKJ, Letendre J, Beal J, Wong WW. Nat Commun. 2019 Oct 24;10(1):4845. doi: 10.1038/s41467-019-12800-7. PubMed 31649244.
Backbone
  Vector backbone: pCAGGS
  Vector type: Mammalian Expression, Cre/Lox, Synthetic Biology
Growth in bacteria
  Bacterial resistance: Ampicillin, 100 μg/mL
  Growth temperature: 37°C
  Growth strain: NEB Stable
  Copy number: High Copy
Gene/Insert
  Gene/Insert name: TP901 integrase fragment aa327 to C-terminus
  Species: Synthetic
  Promoter: pCAG
  Cloning method: Restriction Enzyme; 5′ cloning site KpnI (not destroyed); 3′ cloning site EcoRI (not destroyed)
Terms and licenses: Academic/Nonprofit Terms; Industry Terms: Not Available to Industry
Depositor comments: Please visit https://www.biorxiv.org/content/10.1101/747121v1 for bioRxiv preprint.
How to cite: pSD36_pCAG-PV1-FKBP-L1-TP901-327C-BGHpA was a gift from Wilson Wong (Addgene plasmid # 108814 ; http://n2t.net/addgene:108814 ; RRID:Addgene_108814)
