>Addgene plasmid #108814 | pSD36_pCAG-PV1-FKBP-L1-TP901-327C-BGHpA | addgene partial sequence | sequence record 235405 | Addgene Partial NGS Result
TGCACCCCCCTCCCCGAGTTGCTGAGCACGGCCCGGCTTCGGGTGCGGGGCTCCGTACGGGGCGTGGCGC
GGGGCTCGCCGTGCCGGGCGGGGGGTGGCGGCAGGTGGGGGTGCCGGGCGGGGCGGGGCCGCCTCGGGCC
GGGGAGGGCTCGGGGGAGGGGCGCGGCGGCCCCCGGAGCGCCGGCGGCTGTCGAGGCGCGGCGAGCCGCA
GCCATTGCCTTTTATGGTAATCGTGCGAGAGGGCGCAGGGACTTCCTTTGTCCCAAATCTGTGCGGAGCC
GAAATCTGGGAGGCGCCGCCGCACCCCCTCTAGCGGGCGCGGGGCGAAGCGGTGCGGCGCCGGCAGGAAG
GAAATGGGCGGGGAGGGCCTTCGTGCGTCGCCGCGCCGCCGTCCCCTTCTCCCTCTCCAGCCTCGGGGCT
GTCCGCGGGGGGACGGCTGCCTTCGGGGGGGACGGGGCAGGGCGGGGTTCGGCTTCTGGCGTGTGACCGG
CGGCTCTAGAGCCTCTGCTAACCATGTTCATGCCTTCTTCTTTTTCCTACAGCTCCTGGGCAACGTGCTG
GTTATTGTGCTGTCTCATCATTTTGGCAAAGAATTGATTAATTCGAGCGAAGGCGCGCCCATTACTCGCA
TCCATTCTCAGGCTGTCTCGTCTCGTCTCGCACGCGTGCCGCCACCATGTCTAGAGGAGTGCAGGTGGAA
ACCATCTCCCCAGGAGACGGGCGCACCTTCCCCAAGCGCGGCCAGACCTGCGTGGTGCACTACACCGGGA
TGCTTGAAGATGGAAAGAAATTTGATTCCTCCCGGGACAGAAACAAGCCCTTTAAGTTTATGCTAGGCAA
GCAGGAGGTGATCCGAGGCTGGGAAGAAGGGGTTGCCCAGATGAGTGTGGGTCAGAGAGCCAAACTGACT
ATATCTCCAGATTATGCCTATGGTGCCACTGGGCACCCAGGCATCATCCCACCACATGCCACTCTCGTCT
TCGATGTGGAGCTTCTAAAACTGGAATCCGGAGGGTCTGGCTCCGGATCAAGTGGTGGCAGCGGTACCAC
CGTGTACAACGACAACAAGAAGTGCGACAGCGGCACCTACGACCTGAGCAACCTGGAAAACACCGTGATC
GACAACCTGATCGGCTTCCAGGAAAACAACGACAGCCTGCTGAAGATCATCAACGGCAACAACCAGCCCA
TCCTGGACACCTCCAGCTTCAAGAAGCAGATCAGCCAGATCGACAAGAAGATCCAGAAGAACAGCGACCT
GTACCTGAACGATTTCATCACCATGGACGAGCTGAAGGACCGGACCGACTCTCTGCAGGCCGAGAAGAAG
CTGCTGAAGGCCAAGATCTCTGAGAACAAGTTCAACGATAGCACCGACGTGTTCGAGCTCGTGAAAACAC
AGCTGGGCTCCATCCCCATCAATGAGCTGAGCTACGATAACAAGAAAAAGATTGTGAACAACCTGGTGTC
TAAGGTGGACGTGACCGCCGACAACGTGGACATCATCTTCAAGTTCCAGCTGGTGTGAGAATTCCTGTGC
CTTCTAGTTGCCAGCCATCTGTTGTTTGCCCCTCCCCCGTGCCTTCCTTGACCCTGGAAGGTGCCACTCC
CACTGTCCTTTCCTAATAAAATGAGGAAATTGCATCGCATTGTCTGAGTAGGTGTCATTCTATTCTGGGG
GGTGGGGTGGGGCAGGACAGCAAGGGGGAGGATTGGGAAGACAATAGCAGGCATGCTGGGGATGCGGTGG
GCTCTATGGCTTCTGAGGCGGAAAGAACCAGCTGGGGCTCTAGGGGGTATCCCCACGCGCCCTGTAGCGT
GTACCGCTGGGAGTTCGTAGACGGAAACAAACGCAGAATCCAAGCGCGGCCGCCCAGGATACATAGATTA
CCACAACTCCGAGCCCTTCCACCGCTAGCGCACTCCTCAGGTGCAGGCTGCCTATCAGAAGGTGGTGGCT
GGTGTGGCCAATGCCCTGGCTCACAAATACCACTGAGATCTTTTTCCCTCTGCCAAAAATTATGGGGACA
TCATGAAGCCCCTTGAGCATCTGACTTCTGGCTAATAAAGGAAATTTATTTTCATTGCAATAGTGTGTTG
GAATTTTTTGTGTCTCTCACTCGGAAGGACATATGGGAGGGCAAATCATTTAAAACATCAGAATGAGTAT
TTGGTTTAGAGTTTGGCAACATATGCCCATATGCTGGCTGCCATGAACAAAGGTTGGCTATAAAGAGGTC
ATCAGTATATGAAACAGCCCCCTGCTGTCCATTCCTTATTCCATAGAAAAGCCTTGACTTGAGGTTAGAT
TTTTTTTATATTTTGTTTTGTGTTATTTTTTTCTTTAACATCCCTAAAATTTTCCTTACATGTTTTACTA
GCCAGATTTTTCCTCCTCTCCTGACTACTCCCAGTCATAGCTGTCCCTCTTCTCTTATGGAGATCCCTCG
ACCTGCAGCCCAAGCTTGGCGTAATCATGGTCATAGCTGTTTCCTGTGTGAAATTGTTATCCGCTCACAA
TTCCACACAACATACGAGCCGGAAGCATAAAGTGTAAAGCCTGGGGTGCCTAATGAGTGAGCTAACTCAC
ATTAATTGCGTTGCGCTCACTGCCCGCTTTCCAGTCGGGAAACCTGTCGTGCCAGCGGATCCGCATCTCA
ATTAGTCAGCAACCATAGTCCCGCCCCTAACTCCGCCCAGTTCCGCCCATTCTCCGCCCCATGGCTGACT
AATTTTTTTTATTTATGCAGAGGCCGAGGCCGCCTCGGCCTCTGAGCTATTCCAGAAGTAGTGAGGAGGC
TTTTTTGGAGGCCTAGGCTTTTGCAAAAAGCTAACTTGTTTATTGCAGCTTATAATGGTTACAAATAAAG
CAATAGCATCACAAATTTCACAAATAAAGCATTTTTTTCACTGCATTCTAGTTGTGGTTTGTCCAAACTC
ATCAATGTATCTTATCATGTCTGGATCCGCTGCATTAATGAATCGGCCAACGCGCGGGGAGAGGCGGTTT
GCGTATTGGGCGCTCTTCCGCTTCCTCGCTCACTGACTCGCTGCGCTCGGTCGTTCGGCTGCGGCGAGCG
GTATCAGCTCACTCAAAGGCGGTAATACGGTTATCCACAGAATCAGGGGATAACGCAGGAAAGAACATGT
GAGCAAAAGGCCAGCAAAAGGCCAGGAACCGTAAAAAGGCCGCGTTGCTGGCGTTTTTCCATAGGCTCCG
CCCCCCTGACGAGCATCACAAAAATCGACGCTCAAGTCAGAGGTGGCGAAACCCGACAGGACTATAAAGA
TACCAGGCGTTTCCCCCTGGAAGCTCCCTCGTGCGCTCTCCTGTTCCGACCCTGCCGCTTACCGGATACC
TGTCCGCCTTTCTCCCTTCGGGAAGCGTGGCGCTTTCTCATAGCTCACGCTGTAGGTATCTCAGTTCGGT
GTAGGTCGTTCGCTCCAAGCTGGGCTGTGTGCACGAACCCCCCGTTCAGCCCGACCGCTGCGCCTTATCC
GGTAACTATCGTCTTGAGTCCAACCCGGTAAGACACGACTTATCGCCACTGGCAGCAGCCACTGGTAACA
GGATTAGCAGAGCGAGGTATGTAGGCGGTGCTACAGAGTTCTTGAAGTGGTGGCCTAACTACGGCTACAC
TAGAAGAACAGTATTTGGTATCTGCGCTCTGCTGAAGCCAGTTACCTTCGGAAAAAGAGTTGGTAGCTCT
TGATCCGGCAAACAAACCACCGCTGGTAGCGGTGGTTTTTTTGTTTGCAAGCAGCAGATTACGCGCAGAA
AAAAAGGATCTCAAGAAGATCCTTTGATCTTTTCTACGGGGTCTGACGCTCAGTGGAACGAAAACTCACG
TTAAGGGATTTTGGTCATGAGATTATCAAAAAGGATCTTCACCTAGATCCTTTTAAATTAAAAATGAAGT
TTTAAATCAATCTAAAGTATATATGAGTAAACTTGGTCTGACAGTTACCAATGCTTAATCAGTGAGGCAC
CTATCTCAGCGATCTGTCTATTTCGTTCATCCATAGTTGCCTGACTCCCCGTCGTGTAGATAACTACGAT
ACGGGAGGGCTTACCATCTGGCCCCAGTGCTGCAATGATACCGCGAGACCCACGCTCACCGGCTCCAGAT
TTATCAGCAATAAACCAGCCAGCCGGAAGGGCCGAGCGCAGAAGTGGTCCTGCAACTTTATCCGCCTCCA
TCCAGTCTATTAATTGTTGCCGGGAAGCTAGAGTAAGTAGTTCGCCAGTTAATAGTTTGCGCAACGTTGT
TGCCATTGCTACAGGCATCGTGGTGTCACGCTCGTCGTTTGGTATGGCTTCATTCAGCTCCGGTTCCCAA
CGATCAAGGCGAGTTACATGATCCCCCATGTTGTGCAAAAAAGCGGTTAGCTCCTTCGGTCCTCCGATCG
TTGTCAGAAGTAAGTTGGCCGCAGTGTTATCACTCATGGTTATGGCAGCACTGCATAATTCTCTTACTGT
CATGCCATCCGTAAGATGCTTTTCTGTGACTGGTGAGTACTCAACCAAGTCATTCTGAGAATAGTGTATG
CGGCGACCGAGTTGCTCTTGCCCGGCGTCAATACGGGATAATACCGCGCCACATAGCAGAACTTTAAAAG
TGCTCATCATTGGAAAACGTTCTTCGGGGCGAAAACTCTCAAGGATCTTACCGCTGTTGAGATCCAGTTC
GATGTAACCCACTCGTGCACCCAACTGATCTTCAGCATCTTTTACTTTCACCAGCGTTTCTGGGTGAGCA
AAAACAGGAAGGCAAAATGCCGCAAAAAAGGGAATAAGGGCGACACGGAAATGTTGAATACTCATACTCT
TCCTTTTTCAATATTATTGAAGCATTTATCAGGGTTATTGTCTCATGAGCGGATACATATTTGAATGTAT
TTAGAAAAATAAACAAATAGGGGTTCCGCGCACATTTCCCCGAAAAGTGCCACCTGGGTCGACATTGATT
ATTGACTAGTTATTAATAGTAATCAATTACGGGGTCATTAGTTCATAGCCCATATATGGAGTTCCGCGTT
ACATAACTTACGGTAAATGGCCCGCCTGGCTGACCGCCCAACGACCCCCGCCCATTGACGTCAATAATGA
CGTATGTTCCCATAGTAACGCCAATAGGGACTTTCCATTGACGTCAATGGGTGGAGTATTTACGGTAAAC
TGCCCACTTGGCAGTACATCAAGTGTATCATATGCCAAGTACGCCCCCTATTGACGTCAATGACGGTAAA
TGGCCCGCCTGGCATTATGCCCAGTACATGACCTTATGGGACTTTCCTACTTGGCAGTACATCTACGTAT
TAGTCATCGCTATTACCATGGTCGAGGTGAGCCCCACGTTCTGCTTCACTCTCCCCATCTCCCCCCCCTC
CCCACCCCCAATTTTGTATTTATTTATTTTTTAATTATTTTGTGCAGCGATGGGGGCGGGGGGGGGGGGG
GCGCGCGCC
